>Addgene plasmid #146621 | pAc5.1B-HA-SBP_J | addgene full sequence | sequence record 421635 | Addgene NGS Result
ATCACGAGGCCCTTTCGTCTTCAAGAATTAATTCTATATTCTAAAAACACAAATGATACTTCTAAAAAAA
AATCATGAATGGCATCAACTCTGAATCAAATCTTTGCAGATGCACCTACTTCTCATTTCCACTGTCACAT
CATTTTTCCAGATCTCGCTGCCTGTTATGTGGCCCACAAACCAAGACACGTTTTATGGCCATTAAAGCTG
GCTGATCGTCGCCAAACACCAAATACATAATGAATATGTACACATTCGAGAAAGAAGCGATCAAAGAAGC
GTCTTCGGGCGGAGTAGGAGAATGCGGAGGAGAAGGAGAACGAGCTGATCTAGTATCTCTCCACAATCCA
ATGCCAACTGACCAACTGGCCATATTCGGAGCAATTTGAAGCCAATTTCCATCGCCTGGCGATCGCTCCA
TTCTTGGCTATATGTTTTTCACCGTTACCCGGGGCCATTTTCAAAGACTCGTCGGCAAGATAAGATTGTG
TCACTCGCTGTCTCTCTTCATTTGTCGAAGAATGCTGAGGAATTTCGCGATGACGTCGGCGAGTATTTTG
AAGAATGAGAATAATTTGTATTTATACGAAAATCAGTTAGTGGAATTTTCTACAAAAACATGTTATCTAT
AGATAATTTTGTTGCAAAATATGTTGACTATGACAAAGATTGTATGTATATACCTTTAATGTATTCTCAT
TTTCTTATGTATTTATAATGGCAATGATGATACTGATGATATTTTAAGATGATGCCAGACCAAAAGGCTT
GAATTTCTGCGTCTTTTGCCGAACGCAGTGCATGTGCAATTGTTGTTTTTTGGAATATTCAATTTTCGGA
CTGTCCGCTTTGATTTCAGTTTCTTGGCTTATTCAAAAAGCAAAGTAAAGCCAAAAAAGCGAGATGGCAA
TACCAAATGCGGCAAAACGGTAGTGGAAGGAAAGGGGTGCGGGGCAGCGGAAGGAAGGGTGGGGCGGGGC
GTGGCGGGGTCTGTGGCTGGGCGCGACGTCACCGACGTTGGAGCCACTCCTTTGACCATGTGTGCGTGTG
TGTATTATTCGTGTCTCGCCACTCGCCGGTTGTTTTTTTCTTTTTATGCTGCGCTCTCTCTAGCGCCATC
TCGCTTACGCATGCTCAACGCACCGCATGTTGCCGTTTCCTTTTATGCGTCATTTTGGCTCGAAATAGGC
AATTATTTAAACAAAGATTAGTCAACGAAAACGCTAAAATAAATAAGTCTACAATATGGTTACTTATTGC
CATGTGTGTGCAGCCAACGATAGCAACAAAAGCAACAACACAGGTGGCTTTCCCTCTTTCACTTTTTGTT
TGCAAGCCGCGTGCGAGCAAGACGGCACGACCGGCAAACGCAATTACGCTGACAAAGAGCAGACGAAGTT
TTGGCGAAAAACATCAAGGCGCCTGATACGAATGCATTTGCAATAACAATTGCGATATTTAATATTGTTT
ATGAAGCTGTTTGACTTCAAAACACACAAAAAAAAAAATAAAACAAATTATTTGAAAGAGAATTAGGAAT
CGGACGCTTATCGTTAGGGTAACAACAAGAAATGCTTACTGAGTCACAGCCTCTGGAAAACTGCCGCAAG
CCAGAGAGAGAGAGAAAAAGAGGGAGAGCAGCTTAGACCGCATGTGCTTGTGTGTGAGGCGTCTCTCTCT
TCGTCTCTGTTGCGCAAACGCATAGACTGCACTGAAAAAATCGATTACCTATTTTTTATGAATGAATATT
TGCACTATTACTATTCAAAACTATTAAGATAGCAATCACATTCAATAGCCAAATACTATACCACCTGAGC
GATGCAACGAAATGATCAATTTGAGCAAAAATGCTGCATATTTAGGACGGCATCATTATAGAAATGCTTC
TTGCTGTGTACTTTTCTCTCGTCTGGCAGCTGTTTCGCCGTTATTGTTAAAACCGGCTTAAGTTAGGTGT
GTTTTCTACGACTAGTGAATGCCCTACTAGAAGATGTGTGTTGCACAAAATGTCCCTGGAATAACCAATT
TGAAGTGCAGATAGCAGTAAACGTAAGCTAATATGAATATTATTTAACTGTAATGTTTTAATATCGCTGG
ACATTACTAATAAACCCACTATAAACACATGTACATATGTATGTTTTGGCATACAATGAGTAGTTGGGGA
AAAAATGTGTAAAAGCACCGTGACCATCACAGCATAAAGATAACCAGCTGAAGTATCGAATATGAGTAAC
CCCCAAATTGAATCACATGCCGCAACTGATAGGACCCATGGAAGTACACTCTTCATGGCGATATACAAGA
CACACACAAGCACGAACACCCAGTTGCGGAGGAAATTCTCCGTAAATGAAAACCCAATCGGCGAACAATT
CATACCCATATATGGTAAAAGTTTTGAACGCGACTTGAGAGCGGAGAGCATTGCGGCTGATAAGGTTTTA
GCGCTAAGCGGGCTTTATAAAACGGGCTGCGGGACCAGTTTTCATATCACTACCGTTTGAGTTCTTGTGC
TGTGTGGATACTCCTCCCGACACAAAGCCGCTCCATCAGCCAGCAGTCGTCTAATCCAGAGACCCCGGAT
CGGGGTACCTGGCGGCCACCATGTACCCATACGATGTTCCAGATTACGCTCCCGGAAGCGGTAGCGGTAC
CATGGACGAGAAGACCACCGGCTGGCGGGGCGGCCACGTGGTGGAGGGCCTGGCCGGCGAGCTGGAGCAG
CTGCGGGCCAGGCTGGAGCACCACCCTCAGGGCCAGCGGGAGCCCTCCGGCGGCTGCAAGCCCCCAAGCT
TGAATTCTGCAGATATCCAGCACAGTGGCGGCCGCTCGAGTCTAGAGGGCCCGCGGTTCGAAGGTAAGCC
TATCCCTAACCCTCTCCTCGGTCTCGATTCTACGCGTACCGGTCATCATCACCATCACCATTGAGTTTAA
ACCCGCTGATCAGCCTCGACTGTGCCTTCTAAGGCCTGAGCTCGCTGATCAGCCTCGATCGAGGATCCAG
ACATGATAAGATACATTGATGAGTTTGGACAAACCACAACTAGAATGCAGTGAAAAAAATGCTTTATTTG
TGAAATTTGTGATGCTATTGCTTTATTTGTAACCATTATAAGCTGCAATAAACAAGTTAACAACAACAAT
TGCATTCATTTTATGTTTCAGGTTCAGGGGGAGGTGTGGGAGGTTTTTTAAAGCAAGTAAAACCTCTACA
AATGTGGTATGGCTGATTATGATCAGTCGACCGATGCCCTTGAGAGCCTTCAACCCAGTCAGCTCCTTCC
GGTGGGCGCGGGGCATGACTATCGTCGCCGCACTTATGACTGTCTTCTTTATCATGCAACTCGTAGGACA
GGTGCCGGCAGCGCTCTGGGTCATTTTCGGCGAGGACCGCTTTCGCTGGAGCGCGACGATGATCGGCCTG
TCGCTTGCGGTATTCGGAATCTTGCACGCCCTCGCTCAAGCCTTCGTCACTGGTCCCGCCACCAAACGTT
TCGGCGAGAAGCAGGCCATTATCGCCGGCATGGCGGCCGACGCGCTGGGCTACGTCTTGCTGGCGTTCGC
GACGCGAGGCTGGATGGCCTTCCCCATTATGATTCTTCTCGCTTCCGGCGGCATCGGGATGCCCGCGTTG
CAGGCCATGCTGTCCAGGCAGGTAGATGACGACCATCAGGGACAGCTTCAAGGCCAGCAAAAGGCCAGGA
ACCGTAAAAAGGCCGCGTTGCTGGCGTTTTTCCATAGGCTCCGCCCCCCTGACGAGCATCACAAAAATCG
ACGCTCAAGTCAGAGGTGGCGAAACCCGACAGGACTATAAAGATACCAGGCGTTTCCCCCTGGAAGCTCC
CTCGTGCGCTCTCCTGTTCCGACCCTGCCGCTTACCGGATACCTGTCCGCCTTTCTCCCTTCGGGAAGCG
TGGCGCTTTCTCATAGCTCACGCTGTAGGTATCTCAGTTCGGTGTAGGTCGTTCGCTCCAAGCTGGGCTG
TGTGCACGAACCCCCCGTTCAGCCCGACCGCTGCGCCTTATCCGGTAACTATCGTCTTGAGTCCAACCCG
GTAAGACACGACTTATCGCCACTGGCAGCAGCCACTGGTAACAGGATTAGCAGAGCGAGGTATGTAGGCG
GTGCTACAGAGTTCTTGAAGTGGTGGCCTAACTACGGCTACACTAGAAGGACAGTATTTGGTATCTGCGC
TCTGCTGAAGCCAGTTACCTTCGGAAAAAGAGTTGGTAGCTCTTGATCCGGCAAACAAACCACCGCTGGT
AGCGGTGGTTTTTTTGTTTGCAAGCAGCAGATTACGCGCAGAAAAAAAGGATCTCAAGAAGATCCTTTGA
TCTTTTCTACGGGGTCTGACGCTCAGTGGAACGAAAACTCACGTTAAGGGATTTTGGTCATGAGATTATC
AAAAAGGATCTTCACCTAGATCCTTTTAAATTAAAAATGAAGTTTTAAATCAATCTAAAGTATATATGAG
TAAACTTGGTCTGACAGTTACCAATGCTTAATCAGTGAGGCACCTATCTCAGCGATCTGTCTATTTCGTT
CATCCATAGTTGCCTGACTCCCCGTCGTGTAGATAACTACGATACGGGAGGGCTTACCATCTGGCCCCAG
TGCTGCAATGATACCGCGAGACCCACGCTCACCGGCTCCAGATTTATCAGCAATAAACCAGCCAGCCGGA
AGGGCCGAGCGCAGAAGTGGTCCTGCAACTTTATCCGCCTCCATCCAGTCTATTAATTGTTGCCGGGAAG
CTAGAGTAAGTAGTTCGCCAGTTAATAGTTTGCGCAACGTTGTTGCCATTGCTGCAGGCATCGTGGTGTC
ACGCTCGTCGTTTGGTATGGCTTCATTCAGCTCCGGTTCCCAACGATCAAGGCGAGTTACATGATCCCCC
ATGTTGTGCAAAAAAGCGGTTAGCTCCTTCGGTCCTCCGATCGTTGTCAGAAGTAAGTTGGCCGCAGTGT
TATCACTCATGGTTATGGCAGCACTGCATAATTCTCTTACTGTCATGCCATCCGTAAGATGCTTTTCTGT
GACTGGTGAGTACTCAACCAAGTCATTCTGAGAATAGTGTATGCGGCGACCGAGTTGCTCTTGCCCGGCG
TCAACACGGGATAATACCGCGCCACATAGCAGAACTTTAAAAGTGCTCATCATTGGAAAACGTTCTTCGG
GGCGAAAACTCTCAAGGATCTTACCGCTGTTGAGATCCAGTTCGATGTAACCCACTCGTGCACCCAACTG
ATCTTCAGCATCTTTTACTTTCACCAGCGTTTCTGGGTGAGCAAAAACAGGAAGGCAAAATGCCGCAAAA
AAGGGAATAAGGGCGACACGGAAATGTTGAATACTCATACTCTTCCTTTTTCAATATTATTGAAGCATTT
ATCAGGGTTATTGTCTCATGAGCGGATACATATTTGAATGTATTTAGAAAAATAAACAAATAGGGGTTCC
GCGCACATTTCCCCGAAAAGTGCCACCTGACGTCTAAGAAACCATTATTATCATGACATTAACCTATAAA
AATAGGCGT
Features (pLannotate 1.2.2; 10 found; start..end, strand, type, name):
     74..2583    +  promoter       Ac5 promoter: Drosophila melanogaster actin 5C promoter
   2614..2640    +  CDS            3xHA (fragment): three tandem HA epitope tags
   2662..2775    +  CDS            SBP: streptavidin-binding peptide selected from a peptide library; binds streptavidin with nanomolar affinity (Keefe et al., 2001)
   2863..2904    +  CDS            V5 tag: epitope tag from simian virus 5
   3004..3138    -  polyA_signal   SV40 poly(A) signal: SV40 polyadenylation signal
   3161..3245    -  CDS            large T antigen (fragment): large T antigen from SV40 (simian virus 40)
   3246..3693    +  CDS            TcR (fragment): tetracycline efflux protein; tet; confers resistance to tetracycline
   3739..4327    -  rep_origin     ori: high-copy-number ColE1/pMB1/pBR322/pUC origin of replication
   4498..5358    -  CDS            AmpR: β-lactamase; bla; confers resistance to ampicillin, carbenicillin, and related antibiotics
   5359..5463    -  promoter       AmpR promoter: bla
