[The description below was written by a language model from this plasmid's Addgene catalogue record and pLannotate feature annotations shown in this document.]
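Description:
pAc5.1B-HA-SBP_J is an empty insect expression backbone of about 5.5 kb, intended for constitutive expression of tagged proteins in Drosophila-derived cells. The catalogue lists the parental backbone as unknown, although the name and the annotated parts suggest a pAc5.1-type vector. It is propagated in E. coli through a ColE1/pUC-family origin of replication and selected with ampicillin via a β-lactamase gene driven by its own bla promoter. The annotation describes this origin class as high copy, whereas the catalogue entry records the plasmid as low copy. No marker for selection in insect cells is annotated, so stable lines would presumably need a co-transfected marker.

The expression cassette is driven by the Drosophila melanogaster actin 5C (Ac5) promoter, a strong constitutive promoter. Immediately downstream lie an HA epitope, annotated as a fragment of a 3xHA element whose length fits a single copy, and a streptavidin-binding peptide (SBP), which binds streptavidin with nanomolar affinity. A V5 epitope follows a short gap after the SBP, and an SV40 polyadenylation signal closes the unit. This layout suggests that an open reading frame cloned between SBP and V5 would gain an N-terminal HA-SBP tag, useful for immunodetection and streptavidin pulldown, but the record does not describe the cloning sites or state whether the V5 tag is read in frame. The short large T antigen and tetracycline-resistance fragments are probably non-functional remnants of earlier vector construction. No insert is present, and the feature table derives from a full next-generation sequencing result.
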