Addgene plasmid #146621: pAc5.1B-HA-SBP_J
Purpose: (Empty Backbone) Insect Expression vector
Depositing lab: Elisa Izaurralde. Depositing organization: Max Planck Institute for Developmental Biology.
Backbone
  Vector backbone: Unknown
  Vector type: Insect Expression
Growth in bacteria
  Bacterial resistance: Ampicillin, 100 μg/mL
  Growth temperature: 37°C
  Growth strain: DH5alpha
  Copy number: Low Copy
Gene/Insert
  Gene/Insert name: None
Terms and licenses: Academic/Nonprofit Terms; Industry Terms: Not Available to Industry
Depositor comments: Plasmids from this collection were made available to the research community and donated after the lab closed. Please note that the sequence provided by the depositing laboratory may be theoretical/predicted or based on Sanger sequencing results. There may be discrepancies between sequencing results obtained by Addgene and the depositor sequence. If an Addgene verified sequence is not available, please contact before placing your order to request that our lab fully sequence the plasmid.
How to cite: pAc5.1B-HA-SBP_J was a gift from Elisa Izaurralde (Addgene plasmid # 146621 ; http://n2t.net/addgene:146621 ; RRID:Addgene_146621)
